>Addgene plasmid #80059 | pMT-MCS-NLS-BirA-2A-mCherry_Ras | depositor full sequence | sequence record 152593 | pMT-MCS-NLS-BirA-2A-mCherry_Ras sequence 5724 bps
GGTTTATTGCTGATAAATCTGGAGCCGGTGAGCGTGGGTCTCGCGGTATCATTGCAGCACTGGGGCCAGA
TGGTAAGCCCTCCCGTATCGTAGTTATCTACACGACGGGGAGTCAGGCAACTATGGATGAACGAAATAGA
CAGATCGCTGAGATAGGTGCCTCACTGATTAAGCATTGGTAACTGTCAGACCAAGTTTACTCATATATAC
TTTAGATTGATTTAAAACTTCATTTTTAATTTAAAAGGATCTAGGTGAAGATCCTTTTTGATAATCTCAT
GACCAAAATCCCTTAACGTGAGTTTTCGTTCCACTGAGCGTCAGACCCCGTAGAAAAGATCAAAGGATCT
TCTTGAGATCCTTTTTTTCTGCGCGTAATCTGCTGCTTGCAAACAAAAAAACCACCGCTACCAGCGGTGG
TTTGTTTGCCGGATCAAGAGCTACCAACTCTTTTTCCGAAGGTAACTGGCTTCAGCAGAGCGCAGATACC
AAATACTGTCCTTCTAGTGTAGCCGTAGTTAGGCCACCACTTCAAGAACTCTGTAGCACCGCCTACATAC
CTCGCTCTGCTAATCCTGTTACCAGTGGCTGCTGCCAGTGGCGATAAGTCGTGTCTTACCGGGTTGGACT
CAAGACGATAGTTACCGGATAAGGCGCAGCGGTCGGGCTGAACGGGGGGTTCGTGCACACAGCCCAGCTT
GGAGCGAACGACCTACACCGAACTGAGATACCTACAGCGTGAGCTATGAGAAAGCGCCACGCTTCCCGAA
GGGAGAAAGGCGGACAGGTATCCGGTAAGCGGCAGGGTCGGAACAGGAGAGCGCACGAGGGAGCTTCCAG
GGGGAAACGCCTGGTATCTTTATAGTCCTGTCGGGTTTCGCCACCTCTGACTTGAGCGTCGATTTTTGTG
ATGCTCGTCAGGGGGGCGGAGCCTATGGAAAAACGCCAGCAACGCGGCCTTTTTACGGTTCCTGGCCTTT
TGCTGGCCTTTTGCTCACATGTTCTTTCCTGCGTTATCCCCTGATTCTGTGGATAACCGTATTACCGCCT
TTGAGTGAGCTGATACCGCTCGCCGCAGCCGAACGACCGAGCGCAGCGAGTCAGTGAGCGAGGAAGCGGA
AGAGCGCCCAATACGCAAACCGCCTCTCCCCGCGCGTTGGCCGATTCATTAATGCAGCTGGCACGACAGG
TTTCCCGACTGGAAAGCGGGCAGTGAGCGCAACGCAATTAATGTGAGTTAGCTCACTCATTAGGCACCCC
AGGCTTTACACTTTATGCTTCCGGCTCGTATGTTGTGTGGAATTGTGAGCGGATAACAATTTCACACAGG
AAACAGCTATGACCATGATTACGCCAAGCGCGCAATTAACCCTCACTAAAGGGAACAAAAGCTGGAGCTC
CACCGCGGTGGCGGCCGCTCTAGAACTAGTGGATCTGCTGGGCTTGCTGAAGGTAGGGGGTCAAGAACCA
GAGGTGTAAAGTACTTGAGTAATTTTACTTGATTACTGTACTTAAGTATTATTTTTGGGGATTTTTACTT
TACTTGAGTACAATTAAAAATCAATACTTTTACTTTTACTTAATTACATTTTTTTAGAAAAAAAAGTACT
TTTTACTCCTTACAATTTTATTTACAGTCAAAAAGTACTTATTTTTTGGAGATCACTTGGGCCCGGCTCG
AGCTACGTACTTAAGCTTGAGGATCCCATCGATTCGAATTCTCGGTACCTAGTCGACCTTCGCGAAGGCC
TATTTAGGTGACACTATAGAAGAGTACAATTCAAGGTTAAGCGGCCGCAAGCTAGATTGGCATTCCGGTA
CTGTTGGTAAAGCCACCATGGCCACCTATGACGTCCCAGATTACGCAAGTTTGCCCGGGTATGATGTTCC
TGATTATGCTAGCCTCCCGGGTTACGATGTGCCCGACTATGCCTCACTTCCAGGCAGATCTCCTCCAAAA
AAGAAGAGAAAGGTACGATCTATGAAGGATAACACCGTGCCACTGAAATTGATTGCCCTGTTAGCGAACG
GTGAATTTCACTCTGGCGAGCAGTTGGGTGAAACGCTGGGAATGAGCCGGGCGGCTATTAATAAACACAT
TCAGACACTGCGTGACTGGGGCGTTGATGTCTTTACCGTTCCGGGTAAAGGATACAGCCTGCCTGAGCCT
ATCCAGTTACTTAATGCTAAACAGATATTGGGTCAGCTGGATGGCGGTAGTGTAGCCGTGCTGCCAGTGA
TTGACTCCACGAATCAGTACCTTCTTGATCGTATCGGAGAGCTTAAATCGGGCGATGCTTGCATTGCAGA
ATACCAGCAGGCTGGCCGTGGTCGCCGGGGTCGGAAATGGTTTTCGCCTTTTGGCGCAAACTTATATTTG
TCGATGTTCTGGCGTCTGGAACAAGGCCCGGCGGCGGCGATTGGTTTAAGTCTGGTTATCGGTATCGTGA
TGGCGGAAGTATTACGCAAGCTGGGTGCAGATAAAGTTCGTGTTAAATGGCCTAATGACCTCTATCTGCA
GGATCGCAAGCTGGCAGGCATTCTGGTGGAGCTGACTGGCAAAACTGGCGATGCGGCGCAAATAGTCATT
GGAGCCGGGATCAACATGGCAATGCGCCGTGTTGAAGAGAGTGTCGTTAATCAGGGGTGGATCACGCTGC
AGGAAGCGGGGATCAATCTCGATCGTAATACGTTGGCGGCCATGCTAATACGTGAATTACGTGCTGCGTT
GGAACTCTTCGAACAAGAAGGATTGGCACCTTATCTGTCGCGCTGGGAAAAGCTGGATAATTTTATTAAT
CGCCCAGTGAAACTTATCATTGGTGATAAAGAAATATTTGGCATTTCACGCGGAATAGACAAACAGGGGG
CTTTATTACTTGAGCAGGATGGAATAATAAAACCCTGGATGGGCGGTGAAATATCCCTGCGTAGTGCAGA
AAAAGATATCGGATCAGGAGAGGGCAGGGGAAGTCTTCTAACATGCGGGGACGTGGAGGAAAATCCCGGG
CCCAGATCTATGGTGAGCAAGGGCGAGGAGGATAACATGGCCATCATCAAGGAGTTCATGCGCTTCAAGG
TGCACATGGAGGGCTCCGTGAACGGCCACGAGTTCGAGATCGAGGGCGAGGGCGAGGGCCGCCCCTACGA
GGGCACCCAGACCGCCAAGCTGAAGGTGACCAAGGGTGGCCCCCTGCCCTTCGCCTGGGACATCCTGTCC
CCTCAGTTCATGTACGGCTCCAAGGCCTACGTGAAGCACCCCGCCGACATCCCCGACTACTTGAAGCTGT
CCTTCCCCGAGGGCTTCAAGTGGGAGCGCGTGATGAACTTCGAGGACGGCGGCGTGGTGACCGTGACCCA
GGACTCCTCCCTGCAGGACGGCGAGTTCATCTACAAGGTGAAGCTGCGCGGCACCAACTTCCCCTCCGAC
GGCCCCGTAATGCAGAAGAAGACCATGGGCTGGGAGGCCTCCTCCGAGCGGATGTACCCCGAGGACGGCG
CCCTGAAGGGCGAGATCAAGCAGAGGCTGAAGCTGAAGGACGGCGGCCACTACGACGCTGAGGTCAAGAC
CACCTACAAGGCCAAGAAGCCCGTGCAGCTGCCCGGCGCCTACAACGTCAACATCAAGTTGGACATCACC
TCCCACAACGAGGACTACACCATCGTGGAACAGTACGAACGCGCCGAGGGCCGCCACTCCACCGGCGGCA
TGGACGAGCTGTACAAGGGAGGAGGAAGATCTAAGCTGAACCCTCCTGATGAGAGTGGCCCCGGCTGCAT
GAGCTGCAAGTGTGTGCTCTCCTGATCTAGAACTATAGTGAGTCGTATTACGTATCCGGACTCCCTATAG
TGAGTCGTATTAACCGGTGATCCAGACATGATAAGATACATTGATGAGTTTGGACAAACCACAACTAGAA
TGCAGTGAAAAAAATGCTTTATTTGTGAAATTTGTGATGCTATTGCTTTATTTGTAACCATTATAAGCTG
CAATAAACAAGTTAACAACAACAATTGCATTCATTTTATGTTTCAGGTTCAGGGGGAGGTGTGGGAGGTT
TTTTGATATCCCGGGTTTAAACGCATGCAGATCTAATACTCAAGTACAATTTTAATGGAGTACTTTTTTA
CTTTTACTCAAGTAAGATTCTAGCCAGATACTTTTACTTTTAATTGAGTAAAATTTTCCCTAAGTACTTG
TACTTTCACTTGAGTAAAATTTTTGAGTACTTTTTACACCTCTGTCAAGAACCATATGCCGGTACCCAAT
CGCCCTATAGGACGTCGTATTACGCGCGCTCACTGGCCGTCGTTTTACAACGTCGTGACTGGGAAAACCC
TGGCGTTACCCAACTTAATCGCCTTGCAGCACATCCCCCTTTCGCCAGCTGGCGTAATAGCGAAGAGGCC
CGCACCGATCGCCCTTCCCAACAGTTGCGCAGCCTGAATGGCGAATGGG
[124 nt withheld, positions 4460-4583]
C
[91 nt withheld, positions 4585-4675]
A
[49 nt withheld, positions 4677-4725]
CCTTTGACGTTGGAGTCCACGTTCTTT
[37 nt withheld, positions 4753-4789]
ACCCTATCTCGGTCTATTCTTTTGATTTATAAGGGATTTTGCCGATTTCGGCCTATTGGTTAAAAAATGA
GCTGATTTAACAAAAATTTAACGCGAATTTTAACAAAATATTAACGCTTACAATTTAGGTGGCACTTTTC
GGGGAAATGTGCGCGGAACCCCTATTTGTTTATTTTTCTAAATACATTCAAATATGTATCCGCTCATGAG
ACAATAACCCTGATAAATGCTTCAATAATATTGAAAAAGGAAGAGTATGAGTATTCAACATTTCCGTGTC
GCCCTTATTCCCTTTTTTGCGGCATTTTGCCTTCCTGTTTTTGCTCACCCAGAAACGCTGGTGAAAGTAA
AAGATGCTGAAGATCAGTTGGGTGCACGAGTGGGTTACATCGAACTGGATCTCAACAGCGGTAAGATCCT
TGAGAGTTTTCGCCCCGAAGAACGTTTTCCAATGATGAGCACTTTTAAAGTTCTGCTATGTGGCGCGGTA
TTATCCCGTATTGACGCCGGGCAAGAGCAACTCGGTCGCCGCATACACTATTCTCAGAATGACTTGGTTG
AGTACTCACCAGTCACAGAAAAGCATCTTACGGATGGCATGACAGTAAGAGAATTATGCAGTGCTGCCAT
AACCATGAGTGATAACACTGCGGCCAACTTACTTCTGACAACGATCGGAGGACCGAAGGAGCTAACCGCT
TTTTTGCACAACATGGGGGATCATGTAACTCGCCTTGATCGTTGGGAACCGGAGCTGAATGAAGCCATAC
CAAACGACGAGCGTGACACCACGATGCCTGTAGCAATGGCAACAACGTTGCGCAAACTATTAACTGGCGA
ACTACTTACTCTAGCTTCCCGGCAACAATTAATAGACTGGATGGAGGCGGATAAAGTTGCAGGACCACTT
CTGCGCTCGGCCCTTCCGGCTGGCT
Features (pLannotate 1.2.2; 20 found; start..end, strand, type, name):
    353..941     +  rep_origin     ori: high-copy-number ColE1/pMB1/pBR322/pUC origin of replication
   1124..1216    +  CDS            lacI (fragment): lac repressor; lacI; The lac repressor binds to the lac operator to inhibit transcription in E. coli. This inhibition can be relieved by adding lactose or isopropyl-β-D-thiogalactopyranoside (IPTG).
   1229..1250    +  protein_bind   CAP binding site: CAP binding activates transcription in the presence of cAMP. E. coli catabolite activator protein
   1265..1295    +  promoter       lac promoter: promoter for the E. coli lac operon
   1303..1319    +  protein_bind   lac operator: The lac repressor binds to the lac operator to inhibit transcription in E. coli. This inhibition can be relieved by adding lactose or isopropyl-β-D-thiogalactopyranoside (IPTG). lac repressor encoded by lacI
   1364..1382    +  promoter       T3 promoter: promoter for bacteriophage T3 RNA polymerase
   1395..1435    +  misc_feature   MCS (fragment): pBluescript multiple cloning site
   1752..1770    +  promoter       SP6 promoter: promoter for bacteriophage SP6 RNA polymerase
   1955..1975    +  CDS            SV40 NLS: nuclear localization signal of SV40 (simian virus 40) large T antigen
   1982..2944    +  CDS            birA: BIRA_ECOLI - Also known as bioR, dhbB. Experimental evidence at protein level: Swiss-Prot protein existence level 1. Acts both as a biotin--[acetyl-CoA-carboxylase] ligase and a biotin-operon repressor. In the presence of ATP, BirA activates biotin to form the BirA-biotinyl-5'-adenylate (BirA-bio-5'-AMP or holoBirA) complex. HoloBirA can either transfer the biotinyl moiety to the biotin carboxyl carrier protein (BCCP) subunit of acetyl-CoA carboxylase, or bind to the biotin operator site and inhibit transcription of the operon. From Escherichia coli (strain K12).
   2960..3009    +  CDS            T2A (fragment): 2A peptide from Thosea asigna virus capsid protein Eukaryotic ribosomes fail to insert a peptide bond between the Gly and Pro residues, yielding separate polypeptides.
   3020..3727    +  CDS            mCherry: mCherry is a basic (constitutively fluorescent) red fluorescent protein published in 2004, derived from Discosoma sp.. It is reported to be a very rapidly-maturing monomer with low acid sensitivity.
   3743..3805    +  CDS            H-Ras (fragment): human small GTPase proto-oncoprotein
   3813..3830    -  promoter       T7 promoter (fragment): promoter for bacteriophage T7 RNA polymerase
   3844..3862    -  promoter       T7 promoter: promoter for bacteriophage T7 RNA polymerase
   3869..4003    -  polyA_signal   SV40 poly(A) signal: SV40 polyadenylation signal
   4300..4455    +  CDS            lacZα (fragment): LacZα fragment of β-galactosidase; lacZ fragment
   4460..4888    +  rep_origin     f1 ori (sequence partly withheld): f1 bacteriophage origin of replication; arrow indicates direction of (+) strand synthesis
   4941..5045    +  promoter       AmpR promoter: bla
   5046..182     +  CDS            AmpR (across the origin): β-lactamase; bla; confers resistance to ampicillin, carbenicillin, and related antibiotics
