[The description below was written by a language model from this plasmid's Addgene catalogue record and pLannotate feature annotations shown in this document.]
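Description:
pMT-MCS-NLS-BirA-2A-mCherry_Ras is a 5.7 kb Tol2 transposon vector built on the pMT backbone for generating "biotagging" driver lines in zebrafish. It is propagated in E. coli as a high-copy plasmid through a ColE1/pUC-type origin and selected with ampicillin via the bla gene. An f1 origin and remnants of a pBluescript-style lac/lacZα region (lac promoter and operator, T3, T7 and SP6 phage promoters) are also present. According to the catalogue entry, the cargo is flanked by Tol2 sequences, which allow transposase-mediated integration into the fish genome, although the automated feature table does not annotate these arms.

The payload is a promoterless expression cassette. A multiple cloning site sits upstream of the open reading frame so that the user can insert a tissue- or cell type-specific promoter or enhancer of choice. No eukaryotic promoter is included. The coding unit of roughly 2 kb encodes E. coli biotin ligase BirA carrying an N-terminal 3xHA tag (listed in the record, not annotated in the table) and an SV40 nuclear localization signal. This is followed by a Thosea asigna virus 2A peptide and mCherry fused to a C-terminal H-Ras fragment that tethers the fluorophore to the membrane. Ribosomal skipping at the 2A yields nuclear BirA and membrane-bound mCherry as separate proteins from one transcript, so red membrane fluorescence marks the cells expressing the ligase. An SV40 polyadenylation signal is annotated downstream of the cassette, though on the opposite strand. The construct's typical use is to restrict nuclear BirA to a chosen cell population, where it can biotinylate a suitably tagged acceptor protein supplied from a separate construct. This supports cell type-specific isolation of nuclei and analysis of nuclear transcriptomes.
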