Addgene plasmid #80059: pMT-MCS-NLS-BirA-2A-mCherry_Ras
Purpose: MCS for cloning promoter to drive HA-tagged biotin ligase (BirA) with NLS, a Thosea asigna virus peptide (2A), and membrane-tethered mCherry protein (membCherry); flanked by Tol2 sequences
Depositing lab: Tatjana Sauka-Spengler. Depositing organization: University of Oxford. Publication: Biotagging of Specific Cell Populations in Zebrafish Reveals Gene Regulatory Logic Encoded in the Nuclear Transcriptome. Trinh LA, Chong-Morrison V, Gavriouchkina D, Hochgreb-Hagele T, Senanayake U, Fraser SE, Sauka-Spengler T. Cell Rep. 2017 Apr 11;19(2):425-440. doi: 10.1016/j.celrep.2017.03.045. PubMed 28402863.
Backbone
  Vector backbone: pMT
  Total vector size (bp): 5724
  Vector type: Bacterial Expression ; zebrafish biotagging
Growth in bacteria
  Bacterial resistance: Ampicillin, 100 μg/mL
  Growth temperature: 37°C
  Growth strain: DH5alpha
  Copy number: High Copy
Gene/Insert
  Gene/Insert name: Biotin ligase (BirA) with nuclear localization signal (NLS), a Thosea asigna virus peptide (2A), and mCherry protein
  Species: D. rerio (zebrafish)
  Insert size (bp): 1973
  Tag / fusion protein: 3x HA (N terminal on insert)
Terms and licenses: Academic/Nonprofit Terms; Industry Terms: Not Available to Industry
How to cite: pMT-MCS-NLS-BirA-2A-mCherry_Ras was a gift from Tatjana Sauka-Spengler (Addgene plasmid # 80059 ; http://n2t.net/addgene:80059 ; RRID:Addgene_80059)
