>Addgene plasmid #80059 | pMT-MCS-NLS-BirA-2A-mCherry_Ras | addgene partial sequence | sequence record 157423 | pBluescript-SK 5'-tctagaactagtggatc-3'
CAAGAACCAGAGGTGTAAAGTACTTGAGTAATTTTACTTGATTACTGTACTTAAGTATTATTTTTGGGGA
TTTTTACTTTACTTGAGTACAATTAAAAATCAATACTTTTACTTTTACTTAATTACATTTTTTTAGAAAA
AAAAGTACTTTTTACTCCTTACAATTTTATTTACAGTCAAAAAGTACTTATTTTTTGGAGATCACTTGGG
CCCGGCTCGAGCTACGTACTTAAGCTTGAGGATCCCATCGATTCGAATTCTCGGTACCTAGTCGACCTTC
GCGAAGGCCTATTTAGGTGACACTATAGAAGAGTACAATTCAAGGTTAAGCGGCCGCAAGCTAGATTGGC
ATTCCGGTACTGTTGGTAAAGCCACCATGGCCACCTATGACGTCCCAGATTACGCAAGTTTGCCCGGGTA
TGATGTTCCTGATTATGCTAGCCTCCCGGGTTACGATGTGCCCGACTATGCCTCACTTCCAGGCAGATCT
CCTCCAAAAAAGAAGAGAAAGGTACGATCTATGAAGGATAACACCGTGCCACTGAAATTGATTGCCCTGT
TAGCGAACGGTGAATTTCACTCTGGCGAGCAGTTGGGTGAAACGCTGGGAATGAGCCGGGCGGCTATTAA
TAAACACATTCAGACACTGCGTGACTGGGGCGTTGATGTCTTTACCGTTCCGGGTAAAGGATACAGCCTG
CCTGAGCCTATCCAGTTACTTAATGCTAAACAGATATTGGGTCAGCTGGATGGCGGTAGTGTAGCCGTGC
TGCCAGTGATTGACTCCACGAATCAGTACCTTCTTGATCGTATCGGAGAGCTTAAATCGGGCGATGCTTG
CATTGCAGAATACCAGCAGGCTGGCCGTGGTCGCCGGGGTCGGAAATGGTTTTCGCCTTTTGGCGCA
