>Addgene plasmid #80059 | pMT-MCS-NLS-BirA-2A-mCherry_Ras | addgene partial sequence | sequence record 157424 | T7 5'-TAATACGACTCACTATAGGG-3'
CTATAGTTCTAGATCAGGAGAGCACACACTTGCAGCTCATGCAGCCGGGGCCACTCTCATCAGGAGGGTT
CAGCTTAGATCTTCCTCCTCCCTTGTACAGCTCGTCCATGCCGCCGGTGGAGTGGCGGCCCTCGGCGCGT
TCGTACTGTTCCACGATGGTGTAGTCCTCGTTGTGGGAGGTGATGTCCAACTTGATGTTGACGTTGTAGG
CGCCGGGCAGCTGCACGGGCTTCTTGGCCTTGTAGGTGGTCTTGACCTCAGCGTCGTAGTGGCCGCCGTC
CTTCAGCTTCAGCCTCTGCTTGATCTCGCCCTTCAGGGCGCCGTCCTCGGGGTACATCCGCTCGGAGGAG
GCCTCCCAGCCCATGGTCTTCTTCTGCATTACGGGGCCGTCGGAGGGGAAGTTGGTGCCGCGCAGCTTCA
CCTTGTAGATGAACTCGCCGTCCTGCAGGGAGGAGTCCTGGGTCACGGTCACCACGCCGCCGTCCTCGAA
GTTCATCACGCGCTCCCACTTGAAGCCCTCGGGGAAGGACAGCTTCAAGTAGTCGGGGATGTCGGCGGGG
TGCTTCACGTAGGCCTTGGAGCCGTACATGAACTGAGGGGACAGGATGTCCCAGGCGAAGGGCAGGGGGC
CACCCTTGGTCACCTTCAGCTTGGCGGTCTGGGTGCCCTCGTAGGGGCGGCCCTCGCCCTCGCCCTCGAT
CTCGAACTCGTGGCCGTTCACGGAGCCCTCCATGTGCACCTTGAAGCGCATGAACTCCTTGATGATGGCC
ATGTTATCCTCCTCGCCCTTGCTCACCATAGATCTGGGCCCGGGATTTTCCTCCACGTCCCCGCATGTTA
GAAGACTTCCCCTGCCCTCTCCTGATCCGATATCTTTTTCTGCACTACGCAGGGATATTTCACCGCCCAT
CCAGGGTTTTATTATTCCATCCTGCTCAAGTAATAAAGCCCCCTGTTTG
